>Addgene plasmid #155241 | pcDNA-HisFlag-rUSP19ER deltaN1 | addgene full sequence | sequence record 311860 | Addgene NGS Result
TTTAAGCTACAACAAGGCAAGGCTTGACCGACAATTGCATGAAGAATCTGCTTAGGGTTAGGCGTTTTGC
GCTGCTTCGCGATGTACGGGCCAGATATACGCGTTGACATTGATTATTGACTAGTTATTAATAGTAATCA
ATTACGGGGTCATTAGTTCATAGCCCATATATGGAGTTCCGCGTTACATAACTTACGGTAAATGGCCCGC
CTGGCTGACCGCCCAACGACCCCCGCCCATTGACGTCAATAATGACGTATGTTCCCATAGTAACGCCAAT
AGGGACTTTCCATTGACGTCAATGGGTGGAGTATTTACGGTAAACTGCCCACTTGGCAGTACATCAAGTG
TATCATATGCCAAGTACGCCCCCTATTGACGTCAATGACGGTAAATGGCCCGCCTGGCATTATGCCCAGT
ACATGACCTTATGGGACTTTCCTACTTGGCAGTACATCTACGTATTAGTCATCGCTATTACCATGGTGAT
GCGGTTTTGGCAGTACATCAATGGGCGTGGATAGCGGTTTGACTCACGGGGATTTCCAAGTCTCCACCCC
ATTGACGTCAATGGGAGTTTGTTTTGGCACCAAAATCAACGGGACTTTCCAAAATGTCGTAACAACTCCG
CCCCATTGACGCAAATGGGCGGTAGGCGTGTACGGTGGGAGGTCTATATAAGCAGAGCTCTCTGGCTAAC
TAGAGAACCCACTGCTTACTGGCTTATCGAAATTAATACGACTCACTATAGGGAGACCCAAGCTGGCTAG
TTAAGCTTGGTACCGAGCTCGGATCCACTAGTCCAGTGTGGTGGAATTCTGCAGATATCCAGCACAGTGG
CGGCCGCTCGAGTCTAGAGCCACCATGGCACATCATCATCATCATCACGACTACAAAGACCATGACGGTG
ATTATAAAGATCATGACATCGATTACAAGGATGACGATGACAAGCGCCCGGGCTGCAGGAATTCAGCTCG
AAACCAGAAGAGGGCCCAGGGCCGTGGTGAGGTAGGCTCAGGGGCTAGCCCTGGGGCACAGGCAGGGCCC
AGTGCCAAGAGGGCTGTTCATCTCTGCAGAGGGCCAGAAGGTGAAGGGTCCATGGATGGGCCTGGCCCCC
AGGGTGATGCCCCATCCTTCCTGTCCGACTCAGCTACGCAGGTTGAGGCTGAGGAGCAGCTCCATGTTCC
ACCAGTGAACCCTCAAACAAGTCTCTTGGGCTCAGAGAAGAATTTAGCCCTTTTGACAGTAGAGAAGACA
GTGTCCCCCAGGAGTGACTCAGTCTCCCCAGTCATGATCCGGAACAGAGACCCTGAGAAAGATGACCATT
TCAAAGAGGAGATGGCAGTTGGAGCTGATCCTGCAGCCTTAGCGGATGAACCAGAGTCTATGGTGAACCT
GGCATTTGTCAAGAATGATTCGTATGAGAAGGGGCCGGATTCAGTGGTGGTGCACGTGTATGTGAAGGAG
AGCCGCAGGGATACCTCTCGAGTACTTTTCCGAGAGCAGGACTTCACGCTGATCTTCCAGACCAGGGATG
GAAATTTTCTGAGGCTGCATCCGGGCTGTGGGCCCCACACCATCTTCCGCTGGCAGGTGAAGCTCAGGAA
CTTGATTGAGCCAGAGCAATGTACGTTTTGTTTCACGGCCTCTCGAATCGATATCTGCCTCCGGAAGCGG
CAGAGTCAGCGCTGGGGGGGACTGGAGGCCCCTGCTACACGAGTGGGTGGTGCAAAGGTTGCCGTGCCGA
CAGGTCCAACCCCTTTGGATTCAACCCCTCCAGGAGGTGGCCCCCTCCCTCTGACTGGCCAGGAGGAAGC
CAGGGCTGTAGAGAAGGAAAAACCCAAGGCTCGGTCAGAGGACTCGGGGCTGGATGGTGTGGTGGCTCGC
ACCCCCTTGGAGCATGTTACCCCAAAGCCAGAACCGCACTTGGCCTCGCCCAAACCCACATGTATGGTGC
CTCCAATGCCTCATAGTCCAGTGAGTGGAGATAGTGTGGAGGAGGATGAAGAGGAAGAGAAGAAGGTTTG
TCTCCCAGGCTTTACTGGCCTCGTCAACTTAGGGAACACCTGCTTCATGAATAGTGTCATTCAGTCTCTG
TCCAACACTCGGGAGCTTCGTGACTTCTTCCACGACCGATCCTTTGAGGCTGAGATTAACTACAATAACC
CATTGGGGACTGGTGGGCGTCTGGCTATTGGCTTCGCTGTGCTGCTCCGGGCCCTGTGGAAGGGCACTCA
CCAAGCCTTTCAACCCTCCAAGCTAAAGGCCATTGTAGCAAGCAAGGCCAGCCAGTTTACAGGCTACGCA
CAGCATGATGCCCAAGAGTTCATGGCTTTCTTGTTGGATGGGCTGCATGAAGACCTGAATCGGATCCAAA
ACAAACCCTACACAGAGACTGTGGACTCAGATGGGCGACCTGACGAGGTGGTGGCTGAAGAAGCATGGCA
GCGGCACAAGATGAGGAACGACTCATTCATTGTGGACCTGTTTCAGGGCCAGTACAAGTCAAAGCTGGTG
TGCCCTGTGTGTGCCAAGGTCTCCATCACTTTTGACCCGTTCCTTTATCTGCCGGTACCCTTGCCACAAA
AGCAAAAGGTTCTCCCCATATATTATTTTGCCAGAGAGCCCCATAGCAAACCCATCAAGTTCCTGGTGAG
CGTCAGCAAGGAGAACTCCAGCGCAAGCGAAGTTTTGGAGTCCCTCTCTCAGAGTGTCCACGTGAAGCCT
GAGAGCCTGCGCCTGGCTGAGGTAATTAAGAATCGTTTCCACCGTGTTTTCTTGCCCTCCCACTCACTGG
ATGCTGTGTCGCCAACGGACGTGCTCCTGTGCTTTGAGCTGCTATCCCCAGAATTGGCTAAGGAGAGGGT
AGTGGTGCTAGAGGTGCAGCAGCGCCCCCAGGTACCCAGCATCCCTATCTCCAAGTGTGCAGCCTGCCAG
CGGAAGCAGCAATCAGAAGATGAAAAACTGAAGCGTTGTACCCGTTGCTACCGTGTGGGCTACTGCAACC
AGTTCTGTCAGAAAACCCATTGGCCTGACCACAAAGGCCTCTGCCGCCCCGAGAACATTGGCTACCCCTT
CCTGGTCAGTGTACCTGCTTCACGCCTCACTTATGCCCGTCTTGCTCAGCTACTAGAAGGTTATGCCCGG
TACTCTGTGAGCGTATTCCAACCACCCTTCCAGCCTGGCCGAATGGCTTTGGAATCACAGAGCCCTGGCT
GTACCACGTTGCTTTCAACCAGCTCTCTGGAGGCTGGGGATAGTGAAAGAGAACCCATTCAGCCTTCTGA
GCTCCAGTTGGTGACTCCTGTGGCTGAGGGGGATACCGGGGCTCACCGCATGTGGCCACCTGCTGATCGG
GGTCCTGTGCCTAGCACCAGTGGAATTTCTTCCGAGATGCTGGCCAGTGGGCCTATGGAAGGGTGTTCCT
TGCTTGCTGGTGAGAGGGTGTCTCGGCCTGAAGCTGCTGTGCCTGGGTACCAGCACTCACGTGAGTCTGT
GAGCGCCCACACGCCCCAGTTCTTCATCTATAAAATTGATGCGTCAAGCCGTGAGCAGCGGCTGGAGGAC
AAAGGGGACACTCCACTGGAGCTAGGTGATGACTGTAGCCTGGCTCTGGTGTGGCGGAACAACGAACGCC
TTCAGGAGTTTGTGCTGGTGGCCTCCAAGGAGCTGGAGTGTGCTGAAGACCCAGGCTCCGCTGGTGAGGC
TGCCCGTGCTGGCCACTTCACCCTGGACCAGTGCCTCAATCTCTTTACACGGCCTGAAGTGCTGGCACCT
GAGGAAGCCTGGTACTGCCCACAGTGCAAACAGCATCGAGAGGCCTCCAAGCAGCTGCTGCTGTGGCGCC
TACCAAATGTGCTCATCGTGCAGCTCAAGCGTTTCTCCTTTCGTAGCTTCATTTGGCGTGACAAGATCAA
TGACTTGGTGGAGTTTCCAGTTCGGAACCTGGACTTGAGCAAGTTCTGTATTGGTCAGAAAGAGGAGCAG
CTGCCTAGCTATGACCTGTATGCAGTCATCAACCACTACGGAGGCATGATCGGCGGCCACTACACTGCCT
GTGCACGGCTGCCCAGTGACCGTAGTAGCCAGCGCAGTGACGTGGGCTGGCGCTTGTTTGATGACAGCAC
GGTGACAACAGTAGACGAGAGCCAGGTGGTGACACGCTATGCCTATGTGCTCTTCTACCGTCGGCGGAAC
TCTCCTGTGGAGAGGCCCCCCAGGGCAGCTCACGCTGAACACCACCCAGACCTAGGCCCTGCAGCCGAGG
CTGCTGCCAGCCAGGCTTCCCGGATTTGGCAGGAGCTCGAGGCCGAGGAGGAGATGGTGCCCGAGGGGCC
TGGGCCTCTGGGTCCTTGGGGGCCCCAAGACTGGGTGGGGCCCCCGCCACGTGGCCCTACCACATCAGAC
GAGGGCTGCCTCCGATACTTTGTCCTGGGTACCGTGGCGGCTTTGGTGGCCCTTGTGCTCAACGTATTCT
ATCCTCTGGTATCTCAGAGTCGCTGGAGATGAGCTCCCCTGCAGGCGCCTGCTGTGAGCTGGCCTACCTA
TGCTCACCAGGACAGGCCTGCCTTTGTGGTGGGAGACAGCTCTGGGCTCTGAGCCTCAGTGTATGTATCT
GGTGGGAGACTTGTTGGGACTACAGCCTCTGTGGGGGCAGAGTATCCTAGGGTGTGTGTCCATCCAGTTG
TCTGTCCTCCTGTTTCTCTGACCCTTGTCCTAGGGCTTGGGTAATTCGATATCAAGCTAAACCCGCTGAT
CAGCCTCGACTGTGCCTTCTAGTTGCCAGCCATCTGTTGTTTGCCCCTCCCCCGTGCCTTCCTTGACCCT
GGAAGGTGCCACTCCCACTGTCCTTTCCTAATAAAATGAGGAAATTGCATCGCATTGTCTGAGTAGGTGT
CATTCTATTCTGGGGGGTGGGGTGGGGCAGGACAGCAAGGGGGAGGATTGGGAAGACAATAGCAGGCATG
CTGGGGATGCGGTGGGCTCTATGGCTTCTGAGGCGGAAAGAACCAGCTGGGGCTCTAGGGGGTATCCCC
[124 nt withheld, positions 5040-5163]
C
[91 nt withheld, positions 5165-5255]
A
[49 nt withheld, positions 5257-5305]
CCTTTGACGTTGGAGTCCACGTTCTTT
[37 nt withheld, positions 5333-5369]
ACCCTATCTCGGTCTATTCTTTTGATTTATAAGGGATTTTGCCGATTTCGGCCTATTGGTTAAAAAATGA
GCTGATTTAACAAAAATTTAACGCGAATTAATTCTGTGGAATGTGTGTCAGTTAGGGTGTGGAAAGTCCC
CAGGCTCCCCAGCAGGCAGAAGTATGCAAAGCATGCATCTCAATTAGTCAGCAACCAGGTGTGGAAAGTC
CCCAGGCTCCCCAGCAGGCAGAAGTATGCAAAGCATGCATCTCAATTAGTCAGCAACCATAGTCCCGCCC
CTAACTCCGCCCATCCCGCCCCTAACTCCGCCCAGTTCCGCCCATTCTCCGCCCCATGGCTGACTAATTT
TTTTTATTTATGCAGAGGCCGAGGCCGCCTCTGCCTCTGAGCTATTCCAGAAGTAGTGAGGAGGCTTTTT
TGGAGGCCTAGGCTTTTGCAAAAAGCTCCCGGGAGCTTGTATATCCATTTTCGGATCTGATCAAGAGACA
GGATGAGGATCGTTTCGCATGATTGAACAAGATGGATTGCACGCAGGTTCTCCGGCCGCTTGGGTGGAGA
GGCTATTCGGCTATGACTGGGCACAACAGACAATCGGCTGCTCTGATGCCGCCGTGTTCCGGCTGTCAGC
GCAGGGGCGCCCGGTTCTTTTTGTCAAGACCGACCTGTCCGGTGCCCTGAATGAACTGCAGGACGAGGCA
GCGCGGCTATCGTGGCTGGCCACGACGGGCGTTCCTTGCGCAGCTGTGCTCGACGTTGTCACTGAAGCGG
GAAGGGACTGGCTGCTATTGGGCGAAGTGCCGGGGCAGGATCTCCTGTCATCTCACCTTGCTCCTGCCGA
GAAAGTATCCATCATGGCTGATGCAATGCGGCGGCTGCATACGCTTGATCCGGCTACCTGCCCATTCGAC
CACCAAGCGAAACATCGCATCGAGCGAGCACGTACTCGGATGGAAGCCGGTCTTGTCGATCAGGATGATC
TGGACGAAGAGCATCAGGGGCTCGCGCCAGCCGAACTGTTCGCCAGGCTCAAGGCGCGCATGCCCGACGG
CGAGGATCTCGTCGTGACCCATGGCGATGCCTGCTTGCCGAATATCATGGTGGAAAATGGCCGCTTTTCT
GGATTCATCGACTGTGGCCGGCTGGGTGTGGCGGACCGCTATCAGGACATAGCGTTGGCTACCCGTGATA
TTGCTGAAGAGCTTGGCGGCGAATGGGCTGACCGCTTCCTCGTGCTTTACGGTATCGCCGCTCCCGATTC
GCAGCGCATCGCCTTCTATCGCCTTCTTGACGAGTTCTTCTGAGCGGGACTCTGGGGTTCGCGAAATGAC
CGACCAAGCGACGCCCAACCTGCCATCACGAGATTTCGATTCCACCGCCGCCTTCTATGAAAGGTTGGGC
TTCGGAATCGTTTTCCGGGACGCCGGCTGGATGATCCTCCAGCGCGGGGATCTCATGCTGGAGTTCTTCG
CCCACCCCAACTTGTTTATTGCAGCTTATAATGGTTACAAATAAAGCAATAGCATCACAAATTTCACAAA
TAAAGCATTTTTTTCACTGCATTCTAGTTGTGGTTTGTCCAAACTCATCAATGTATCTTATCATGTCTGT
ATACCGTCGACCTCTAGCTAGAGCTTGGCGTAATCATGGTCATAGCTGTTTCCTGTGTGAAATTGTTATC
CGCTCACAATTCCACACAACATACGAGCCGGAAGCATAAAGTGTAAAGCCTGGGGTGCCTAATGAGTGAG
CTAACTCACATTAATTGCGTTGCGCTCACTGCCCGCTTTCCAGTCGGGAAACCTGTCGTGCCAGCTGCAT
TAATGAATCGGCCAACGCGCGGGGAGAGGCGGTTTGCGTATTGGGCGCTCTTCCGCTTCCTCGCTCACTG
ACTCGCTGCGCTCGGTCGTTCGGCTGCGGCGAGCGGTATCAGCTCACTCAAAGGCGGTAATACGGTTATC
CACAGAATCAGGGGATAACGCAGGAAAGAACATGTGAGCAAAAGGCCAGCAAAAGGCCAGGAACCGTAAA
AAGGCCGCGTTGCTGGCGTTTTTCCATAGGCTCCGCCCCCCTGACGAGCATCACAAAAATCGACGCTCAA
GTCAGAGGTGGCGAAACCCGACAGGACTATAAAGATACCAGGCGTTTCCCCCTGGAAGCTCCCTCGTGCG
CTCTCCTGTTCCGACCCTGCCGCTTACCGGATACCTGTCCGCCTTTCTCCCTTCGGGAAGCGTGGCGCTT
TCTCATAGCTCACGCTGTAGGTATCTCAGTTCGGTGTAGGTCGTTCGCTCCAAGCTGGGCTGTGTGCACG
AACCCCCCGTTCAGCCCGACCGCTGCGCCTTATCCGGTAACTATCGTCTTGAGTCCAACCCGGTAAGACA
CGACTTATCGCCACTGGCAGCAGCCACTGGTAACAGGATTAGCAGAGCGAGGTATGTAGGCGGTGCTACA
GAGTTCTTGAAGTGGTGGCCTAACTACGGCTACACTAGAAGAACAGTATTTGGTATCTGCGCTCTGCTGA
AGCCAGTTACCTTCGGAAAAAGAGTTGGTAGCTCTTGATCCGGCAAACAAACCACCGCTGGTAGCGGTGG
TTTTTTTGTTTGCAAGCAGCAGATTACGCGCAGAAAAAAAGGATCTCAAGAAGATCCTTTGATCTTTTCT
ACGGGGTCTGACGCTCAGTGGAACGAAAACTCACGTTAAGGGATTTTGGTCATGAGATTATCAAAAAGGA
TCTTCACCTAGATCCTTTTAAATTAAAAATGAAGTTTTAAATCAATCTAAAGTATATATGAGTAAACTTG
GTCTGACAGTTACCAATGCTTAATCAGTGAGGCACCTATCTCAGCGATCTGTCTATTTCGTTCATCCATA
GTTGCCTGACTCCCCGTCGTGTAGATAACTACGATACGGGAGGGCTTACCATCTGGCCCCAGTGCTGCAA
TGATACCGCGAGACCCACGCTCACCGGCTCCAGATTTATCAGCAATAAACCAGCCAGCCGGAAGGGCCGA
GCGCAGAAGTGGTCCTGCAACTTTATCCGCCTCCATCCAGTCTATTAATTGTTGCCGGGAAGCTAGAGTA
AGTAGTTCGCCAGTTAATAGTTTGCGCAACGTTGTTGCCATTGCTACAGGCATCGTGGTGTCACGCTCGT
CGTTTGGTATGGCTTCATTCAGCTCCGGTTCCCAACGATCAAGGCGAGTTACATGATCCCCCATGTTGTG
CAAAAAAGCGGTTAGCTCCTTCGGTCCTCCGATCGTTGTCAGAAGTAAGTTGGCCGCAGTGTTATCACTC
ATGGTTATGGCAGCACTGCATAATTCTCTTACTGTCATGCCATCCGTAAGATGCTTTTCTGTGACTGGTG
AGTACTCAACCAAGTCATTCTGAGAATAGTGTATGCGGCGACCGAGTTGCTCTTGCCCGGCGTCAATACG
GGATAATACCGCGCCACATAGCAGAACTTTAAAAGTGCTCATCATTGGAAAACGTTCTTCGGGGCGAAAA
CTCTCAAGGATCTTACCGCTGTTGAGATCCAGTTCGATGTAACCCACTCGTGCACCCAACTGATCTTCAG
CATCTTTTACTTTCACCAGCGTTTCTGGGTGAGCAAAAACAGGAAGGCAAAATGCCGCAAAAAAGGGAAT
AAGGGCGACACGGAAATGTTGAATACTCATACTCTTCCTTTTTCAATATTATTGAAGCATTTATCAGGGT
TATTGTCTCATGAGCGGATACATATTTGAATGTATTTAGAAAAATAAACAAATAGGGGTTCCGCGCACAT
TTCCCCGAAAAGTGCCACCTGACGTCGACGGATCGGGAGATCTCCCGATCCCCTATGGTGCACTCTCAGT
ACAATCTGCTCTGATGCCGCATAGTTAAGCCAGTATCTGCTCCCTGCTTGTGTGTTGGAGGTCGCTGAGT
AGTGCGCGAGCAAAA
Features (pLannotate 1.2.2; 22 found; start..end, strand, type, name):
    106..485     +  enhancer       CMV enhancer: human cytomegalovirus immediate early enhancer
    486..689     +  promoter       CMV promoter: human cytomegalovirus (CMV) immediate early promoter
    685..718     +  LTR            5' LTR (truncated) (fragment): truncated 5' long terminal repeat (LTR) from HIV-1
    734..752     +  promoter       T7 promoter: promoter for bacteriophage T7 RNA polymerase
    871..887     +  CDS            capTEV™ (fragment): composite tag for in vivo biotinylation, TEV protease cleavage, and 6xHis tagging
    889..954     +  CDS            3xFLAG: three tandem FLAG® epitope tags, followed by an enterokinase cleavage site
    967..4509    +  CDS            Usp19 (fragment): UBP19_RAT - Experimental evidence at protein level: Swiss-Prot protein existence level 1. Deubiquitinating enzyme that regulates the degradation of various proteins. Deubiquitinates and prevents proteasomal degradation of RNF123 which in turn stimulates CDKN1B ubiquitin-dependent degradation thereby playing a role in cell proliferation. Involved in decreased protein synthesis in atrophying skeletal muscle. Modulates transcription of major myofibrillar proteins. Also involved in turnover of endoplasmic-reticulum-associated degradation (ERAD) substrates. Regulates the stability of BIRC2/c-IAP1 a
   4770..4994    +  polyA_signal   bGH poly(A) signal: bovine growth hormone polyadenylation signal
   4998..5019    +  promoter       SV40 promoter (fragment): SV40 enhancer and early promoter
   5040..5468    +  rep_origin     f1 ori (sequence partly withheld): f1 bacteriophage origin of replication; arrow indicates direction of (+) strand synthesis
   5482..5811    +  promoter       SV40 promoter: SV40 enhancer and early promoter
   5878..6669    +  CDS            neo: KKA2_KLEPN - Also known as kan, nptII. Experimental evidence at protein level: Swiss-Prot protein existence level 1. Resistance to kanamycin, neomycin, paromomycin, ribostamycin, butirosin and gentamicin B. From Klebsiella pneumoniae.
   6695..6853    +  CDS            ble (fragment): BLE_KLEPN - Experimental evidence at protein level: Swiss-Prot protein existence level 1. Binding protein with a strong affinity to the bleomycin family of antibiotics. Binds to CL990; an antimitotic-antibiotic compound. From Klebsiella pneumoniae.
   6848..6969    +  polyA_signal   SV40 poly(A) signal: SV40 polyadenylation signal
   7042..7058    -  protein_bind   lac operator: The lac repressor binds to the lac operator to inhibit transcription in E. coli. This inhibition can be relieved by adding lactose or isopropyl-β-D-thiogalactopyranoside (IPTG). lac repressor encoded by lacI
   7066..7096    -  promoter       lac promoter: promoter for the E. coli lac operon
   7111..7132    -  protein_bind   CAP binding site: CAP binding activates transcription in the presence of cAMP. E. coli catabolite activator protein
   7145..7237    -  CDS            lacI (fragment): lac repressor; lacI; The lac repressor binds to the lac operator to inhibit transcription in E. coli. This inhibition can be relieved by adding lactose or isopropyl-β-D-thiogalactopyranoside (IPTG).
   7420..8008    -  rep_origin     ori: high-copy-number ColE1/pMB1/pBR322/pUC origin of replication
   8179..9039    -  CDS            AmpR: β-lactamase; bla; confers resistance to ampicillin, carbenicillin, and related antibiotics
   9040..9144    -  promoter       AmpR promoter: bla
   9203..9255    -  misc_feature   bom (fragment): basis of mobility region from pBR322
