[The description below was written by a language model from this plasmid's Addgene catalogue record and pLannotate feature annotations shown in this document.]
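Description:
pcDNA-HisFlag-rUSP19ER deltaN1 is a mammalian expression plasmid built on the pcDNA 3.1/Myc-His A backbone for overexpressing an N-terminally truncated form of the rat deubiquitinating enzyme USP19. The insert is described as the endoplasmic reticulum (ER) isoform lacking residues 1–536. It is driven by the human cytomegalovirus immediate-early enhancer and promoter and terminated by the bovine growth hormone polyadenylation signal. A T7 promoter sits between the CMV promoter and the coding region and serves as a sequencing primer site. The protein carries an N-terminal 6xHis-3xFLAG tag. In the feature table the His portion appears as a short hit to a composite His-containing tag just upstream of the annotated 3xFLAG element, which includes an enterokinase cleavage site. The 3′ PmeI cloning site was destroyed during cloning, and no Myc or His tag from the backbone is annotated downstream of the insert.

One point deserves caution. The recorded insert size and the annotated Usp19 fragment are both about 3.5 kb, which seems long for a protein missing its first 536 residues, so the exact extent of the truncation should be checked against the sequence.

In bacteria the plasmid is propagated through a high-copy ColE1/pUC-type origin with ampicillin resistance, and an f1 origin is also present. For mammalian cells, an SV40 early promoter drives the neomycin phosphotransferase gene, followed by an SV40 polyadenylation signal, allowing G418 selection of stable transfectants. Small annotated fragments (HIV-1 LTR, ble, lac elements, bom) look like backbone remnants or incidental matches. The tags support detection and affinity purification, so the construct suits domain-function studies of USP19, an enzyme linked to ERAD substrate turnover and muscle atrophy.
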