Addgene plasmid #155241: pcDNA-HisFlag-rUSP19ER deltaN1
Purpose: for mammalian overexpression of truncated (delta1-536) ER isoform of rat USP19
Depositing lab: Simon Wing. Depositing organization: Research Institute of the McGill University Health Centre.
Backbone
  Vector backbone: pcDNA 3.1/Myc-His A
  Backbone size w/o insert (bp): 5493
  Vector type: Mammalian Expression
  Selectable markers: Neomycin (select with G418)
Growth in bacteria
  Bacterial resistance: Ampicillin, 100 μg/mL
  Growth temperature: 37°C
  Growth strain: DH5alpha
  Copy number: High Copy
Gene/Insert
  Gene/Insert name: USP19 (delta1-536) (ER isoform)
  Species: R. norvegicus (rat)
  Insert size (bp): 3546
  Entrez Gene: Usp19
  Promoter: CMV
  Tag / fusion protein: 6XHis-3XFlag (N terminal on insert)
  Cloning method: Restriction Enzyme; 5′ cloning site XbaI (not destroyed); 3′ cloning site PmeI (destroyed during cloning)
  Sequencing primers: 5′ T7; 3′ BGHreverse
Terms and licenses: Academic/Nonprofit Terms; Industry Terms: Not Available to Industry
How to cite: pcDNA-HisFlag-rUSP19ER deltaN1 was a gift from Simon Wing (Addgene plasmid # 155241 ; http://n2t.net/addgene:155241 ; RRID:Addgene_155241)
